>Addgene plasmid #213754 | POC1466 | addgene full sequence | sequence record 439150 | Addgene NGS Result
ATCCGGATATAGTTCCTCCTTTCAGCAAAAAACCCCTCAAGACCCGTTTAGAGGCCCCAAGGGGTTATGC
TAGTTATTGCTCAGCGGTGGCAGCAGCCAACTCAGCTTCCTTTCGGGCTTTGTTAGCAGCCGGATCTCAG
TGGTGGTGGTGGTGGTGCTCGAGTGCGGCCGCAAGCTTAAGCGACGGCTTAATGTTGCGTTCATAATACT
CTGAGGGTGTAATGTTTCCACGCATAAACAACTGGTAATCATTTTCCGGGTGGTGGATATAGTATTTACC
AGATCCATCCTCGCCGTGTTGTAATGGGGGAAGGTCAGATAACGCATCTTTTACTGACACCCAAGACTCT
TTATCTTCCGTCAGCTTCTGAGGTGGTTCGATCGAGAACAGCGGATCATTGCTGCCCACAAGAATTACAC
GCTTACGGCGTTGTGGAATTGCGTAATGTTCCGAATTTAAAATCCAACCATTCATGGTTTTCATTGTGGA
CGAGAATTCCTCCTTAACACGTTCAAAGACCTTTCCTTTTTCCATGTTCAACAGGCCGGCGACGTTCTCG
AAAATGAATCCATTCGGCTTAATCTCGTTAAGCAGCGACTTGTAGTGCATAAACAGACTGTTGCGTGGGT
CGTCCATTGTACGCGCGTTGCCAGCCGTGCTAAATCCCTGGCACGGAGGCCCGCCCAGAATCCACAGCTG
TTTATCAAAATATAATTTCTTAAAGCCAGAAATCTTGTCTGCGATCTTAGAAAAAGTTTCGTTGTCCGAA
ATGCTTCCGCACAAAACTTCTTTGTGTACGTTGTTCGAGTATGTCTGTAAGTACTTTTCCTCAATGTCAT
TAGCTAACAATGGAGTCCACCCGGCCCACTTAAAGCCCAACCCCAATCCGCCTGCACCACTGAATAAGTC
AATGTAGTAGCCGGTATTACCGATCGCTTTTTCAATTTCTTTTGCAATAAGAAACGCAAGAAAGGGAGGC
ACGGCATTACCGATTTGCGTATTAATCGCCGTTTGACCTCCAAAAAAGATAAAGTCATCAGGGAACGACT
GCAGACGTGCAGCTTCGCGTTGTGAAAGTACGCGATCTTGCTCGTAGTGAATGTGGCATCCGTTGCCAGG
ACGATTGAAATAAGTATTGATCGTATAAGCTGGCATATCGGGCAATAAACGCCCGTAGTATGTGCTGCGC
GACCCTTTTCCTTGAGCATAGCTGTCACGAATCTGTTCGATACGTTTCGATGGTACATCCAAGGGAATAT
TCTTCCAGTTTCCCCCAGGCGGGACAGAGTTAACGATCATCATATCCAGCTCACTTAATTTGGCGGCCTT
GTGGTTTGGAATCATATGTATATCTCCTTCTTAAAGTTAAACAAAATTATTTCTAGAGGGGAATTGTTAT
CCGCTCACAATTCCCCTATAGTGAGTCGTATTAATTTCGCGGGATCGAGATCGATCTCGATCCTCTACGC
CGGACGCATCGTGGCCGGCATCACCGGCGCCACAGGTGCGGTTGCTGGCGCCTATATCGCCGACATCACC
GATGGGGAAGATCGGGCTCGCCACTTCGGGCTCATGAGCGCTTGTTTCGGCGTGGGTATGGTGGCAGGCC
CCGTGGCCGGGGGACTGTTGGGCGCCATCTCCTTGCATGCACCATTCCTTGCGGCGGCGGTGCTCAACGG
CCTCAACCTACTACTGGGCTGCTTCCTAATGCAGGAGTCGCATAAGGGAGAGCGTCGAGATCCCGGACAC
CATCGAATGGCGCAAAACCTTTCGCGGTATGGCATGATAGCGCCCGGAAGAGAGTCAATTCAGGGTGGTG
AATGTGAAACCAGTAACGTTATACGATGTCGCAGAGTATGCCGGTGTCTCTTATCAGACCGTTTCCCGCG
TGGTGAACCAGGCCAGCCACGTTTCTGCGAAAACGCGGGAAAAAGTGGAAGCGGCGATGGCGGAGCTGAA
TTACATTCCCAACCGCGTGGCACAACAACTGGCGGGCAAACAGTCGTTGCTGATTGGCGTTGCCACCTCC
AGTCTGGCCCTGCACGCGCCGTCGCAAATTGTCGCGGCGATTAAATCTCGCGCCGATCAACTGGGTGCCA
GCGTGGTGGTGTCGATGGTAGAACGAAGCGGCGTCGAAGCCTGTAAAGCGGCGGTGCACAATCTTCTCGC
GCAACGCGTCAGTGGGCTGATCATTAACTATCCGCTGGATGACCAGGATGCCATTGCTGTGGAAGCTGCC
TGCACTAATGTTCCGGCGTTATTTCTTGATGTCTCTGACCAGACACCCATCAACAGTATTATTTTCTCCC
ATGAAGACGGTACGCGACTGGGCGTGGAGCATCTGGTCGCATTGGGTCACCAGCAAATCGCGCTGTTAGC
GGGCCCATTAAGTTCTGTCTCGGCGCGTCTGCGTCTGGCTGGCTGGCATAAATATCTCACTCGCAATCAA
ATTCAGCCGATAGCGGAACGGGAAGGCGACTGGAGTGCCATGTCCGGTTTTCAACAAACCATGCAAATGC
TGAATGAGGGCATCGTTCCCACTGCGATGCTGGTTGCCAACGATCAGATGGCGCTGGGCGCAATGCGCGC
CATTACCGAGTCCGGGCTGCGCGTTGGTGCGGACATCTCGGTAGTGGGATACGACGATACCGAAGACAGC
TCATGTTATATCCCGCCGTTAACCACCATCAAACAGGATTTTCGCCTGCTGGGGCAAACCAGCGTGGACC
GCTTGCTGCAACTCTCTCAGGGCCAGGCGGTGAAGGGCAATCAGCTGTTGCCCGTCTCACTGGTGAAAAG
AAAAACCACCCTGGCGCCCAATACGCAAACCGCCTCTCCCCGCGCGTTGGCCGATTCATTAATGCAGCTG
GCACGACAGGTTTCCCGACTGGAAAGCGGGCAGTGAGCGCAACGCAATTAATGTAAGTTAGCTCACTCAT
TAGGCACCGGGATCTCGACCGATGCCCTTGAGAGCCTTCAACCCAGTCAGCTCCTTCCGGTGGGCGCGGG
GCATGACTATCGTCGCCGCACTTATGACTGTCTTCTTTATCATGCAACTCGTAGGACAGGTGCCGGCAGC
GCTCTGGGTCATTTTCGGCGAGGACCGCTTTCGCTGGAGCGCGACGATGATCGGCCTGTCGCTTGCGGTA
TTCGGAATCTTGCACGCCCTCGCTCAAGCCTTCGTCACTGGTCCCGCCACCAAACGTTTCGGCGAGAAGC
AGGCCATTATCGCCGGCATGGCGGCCCCACGGGTGCGCATGATCGTGCTCCTGTCGTTGAGGACCCGGCT
AGGCTGGCGGGGTTGCCTTACTGGTTAGCAGAATGAATCACCGATACGCGAGCGAACGTGAAGCGACTGC
TGCTGCAAAACGTCTGCGACCTGAGCAACAACATGAATGGTCTTCGGTTTCCGTGTTTCGTAAAGTCTGG
AAACGCGGAAGTCAGCGCCCTGCACCATTATGTTCCGGATCTGCATCGCAGGATGCTGCTGGCTACCCTG
TGGAACACCTACATCTGTATTAACGAAGCGCTGGCATTGACCCTGAGTGATTTTTCTCTGGTCCCGCCGC
ATCCATACCGCCAGTTGTTTACCCTCACAACGTTCCAGTAACCGGGCATGTTCATCATCAGTAACCCGTA
TCGTGAGCATCCTCTCTCGTTTCATCGGTATCATTACCCCCATGAACAGAAATCCCCCTTACACGGAGGC
ATCAGTGACCAAACAGGAAAAAACCGCCCTTAACATGGCCCGCTTTATCAGAAGCCAGACATTAACGCTT
CTGGAGAAACTCAACGAGCTGGACGCGGATGAACAGGCAGACATCTGTGAATCGCTTCACGACCACGCTG
ATGAGCTTTACCGCAGCTGCCTCGCGCGTTTCGGTGATGACGGTGAAAACCTCTGACACATGCAGCTCCC
GGAGACGGTCACAGCTTGTCTGTAAGCGGATGCCGGGAGCAGACAAGCCCGTCAGGGCGCGTCAGCGGGT
GTTGGCGGGTGTCGGGGCGCAGCCATGACCCAGTCACGTAGCGATAGCGGAGTGTATACTGGCTTAACTA
TGCGGCATCAGAGCAGATTGTACTGAGAGTGCACCATTGCGGTGTGAAATACCGCACAGATGCGTAAGGA
GAAAATACCGCATCAGGCGCTCTTCCGCTTCCTCGCTCACTGACTCGCTGCGCTCGGTCGTTCGGCTGCG
GCGAGCGGTATCAGCTCACTCAAAGGCGGTAATACGGTTATCCACAGAATCAGGGGATAACGCAGGAAAG
AACATGTGAGCAAAAGGCCAGCAAAAGGCCAGGAACCGTAAAAAGGCCGCGTTGCTGGCGTTTTTCCATA
GGCTCCGCCCCCCTGACGAGCATCACAAAAATCGACGCTCAAGTCAGAGGTGGCGAAACCCGACAGGACT
ATAAAGATACCAGGCGTTTCCCCCTGGAAGCTCCCTCGTGCGCTCTCCTGTTCCGACCCTGCCGCTTACC
GGATACCTGTCCGCCTTTCTCCCTTCGGGAAGCGTGGCGCTTTCTCATAGCTCACGCTGTAGGTATCTCA
GTTCGGTGTAGGTCGTTCGCTCCAAGCTGGGCTGTGTGCACGAACCCCCCGTTCAGCCCGACCGCTGCGC
CTTATCCGGTAACTATCGTCTTGAGTCCAACCCGGTAAGACACGACTTATCGCCACTGGCAGCAGCCACT
GGTAACAGGATTAGCAGAGCGAGGTATGTAGGCGGTGCTACAGAGTTCTTGAAGTGGTGGCCTAACTACG
GCTACACTAGAAGGACAGTATTTGGTATCTGCGCTCTGCTGAAGCCAGTTACCTTCGGAAAAAGAGTTGG
TAGCTCTTGATCCGGCAAACAAACCACCGCTGGTAGCGGTGGTTTTTTTGTTTGCAAGCAGCAGATTACG
CGCAGAAAAAAAGGATCTCAAGAAGATCCTTTGATCTTTTCTACGGGGTCTGACGCTCAGTGGAACGAAA
ACTCACGTTAAGGGATTTTGGTCATGAACAATAAAACTGTCTGCTTACATAAACAGTAATACAAGGGGTG
TTATGAGCCATATTCAACGGGAAACGTCTTGCTCTAGGCCGCGATTAAATTCCAACATGGATGCTGATTT
ATATGGGTATAAATGGGCTCGCGATAATGTCGGGCAATCAGGTGCGACAATCTATCGATTGTATGGGAAG
CCCGATGCGCCAGAGTTGTTTCTGAAACATGGCAAAGGTAGCGTTGCCAATGATGTTACAGATGAGATGG
TCAGACTAAACTGGCTGACGGAATTTATGCCTCTTCCGACCATCAAGCATTTTATCCGTACTCCTGATGA
TGCATGGTTACTCACCACTGCGATCCCCGGGAAAACAGCATTCCAGGTATTAGAAGAATATCCTGATTCA
GGTGAAAATATTGTTGATGCGCTGGCAGTGTTCCTGCGCCGGTTGCATTCGATTCCTGTTTGTAATTGTC
CTTTTAACAGCGATCGCGTATTTCGTCTCGCTCAGGCGCAATCACGAATGAATAACGGTTTGGTTGATGC
GAGTGATTTTGATGACGAGCGTAATGGCTGGCCTGTTGAACAAGTCTGGAAAGAAATGCATAAACTTTTG
CCATTCTCACCGGATTCAGTCGTCACTCATGGTGATTTCTCACTTGATAACCTTATTTTTGACGAGGGGA
AATTAATAGGTTGTATTGATGTTGGACGAGTCGGAATCGCAGACCGATACCAGGATCTTGCCATCCTATG
GAACTGCCTCGGTGAGTTTTCTCCTTCATTACAGAAACGGCTTTTTCAAAAATATGGTATTGATAATCCT
GATATGAATAAATTGCAGTTTCATTTGATGCTCGATGAGTTTTTCTAAGAATTAATTCATGAGCGGATAC
ATATTTGAATGTATTTAGAAAAATAAACAAATAGGGGTTCCGCGCACATTTCCCCGAAAAGTGCCACCTA
AATTGTAAGCGTTAATATTTTGTTAAAATTCGCGTTAAATTTTTGTTAAATCAGCTCATTTTTTAACCAA
TAGGCCGAAATCGGCAAAATCCCTTATAAATCAAAAGAATAGACCGAGATAGGGT
[37 nt withheld, positions 6076-6112]
AAAGAACGTGGACTCCAACGTCAAAGG
[49 nt withheld, positions 6140-6188]
T
[91 nt withheld, positions 6190-6280]
G
[124 nt withheld, positions 6282-6405]
CCCATTCGCCA
Features (pLannotate 1.2.2; 20 found; start..end, strand, type, name):
     26..73      -  terminator     T7 terminator: transcription terminator for bacteriophage T7 RNA polymerase
     81..130     -  CDS            SET1 (fragment): solubility-enhancement tag derived from T7 phage gene 10B
    140..157     -  CDS            9xHis (fragment): 9xHis affinity tag
    308..904     -  CDS            mthTIM (fragment): MTHT_METTF - Experimental evidence at protein level: Swiss-Prot protein existence level 1. This methylase recognizes the double-stranded sequence GGCC, causes specific methylation on C-3 on both strands, and protects the DNA from cleavage by the MthTI endonuclease. From Methanothermobacter thermautotrophicus (Methanobacterium thermoformicicum).
    926..1084    -  CDS            aplIM (fragment): MTAP_ARTPN - Experimental evidence at protein level: Swiss-Prot protein existence level 1. This methylase recognizes the double-stranded sequence 5'- CTGCAG-3', causes specific methylation on C-4 on both strands, and protects the DNA from cleavage by the AplI endonuclease. From Arthrospira platensis (strain NIES-39 / IAM M-135) (Spirulina platensis).
   1353..1375    -  RBS            RBS: efficient ribosome binding site from bacteriophage T7 gene 10 (Olins and Rangwala, 1989)
   1390..1414    -  protein_bind   lac operator: The lac repressor binds to the lac operator to inhibit transcription in E. coli. This inhibition can be relieved by adding lactose or isopropyl-β-D-thiogalactopyranoside (IPTG). lac repressor encoded by lacI
   1415..1433    -  promoter       T7 promoter: promoter for bacteriophage T7 RNA polymerase
   1459..1738    +  CDS            TcR (fragment): tetracycline efflux protein; tet; confers resistance to tetracycline
   1746..1823    +  promoter       lacI promoter: lacI
   1824..2906    +  CDS            lacI: lac repressor; lacI; The lac repressor binds to the lac operator to inhibit transcription in E. coli. This inhibition can be relieved by adding lactose or isopropyl-β-D-thiogalactopyranoside (IPTG).
   2919..2940    +  protein_bind   CAP binding site: CAP binding activates transcription in the presence of cAMP. E. coli catabolite activator protein
   2955..3246    +  CDS            TcR (fragment): tetracycline efflux protein; tet; confers resistance to tetracycline
   3318..3698    -  CDS            YPB1_ECOLX: Protein predicted: Swiss-Prot protein existence level 4. From Escherichia coli.
   3715..3906    +  CDS            rop: Rop protein, which maintains plasmids at low copy number; rop
   4008..4147    +  misc_feature   bom: basis of mobility region from pBR322
   4333..4921    -  rep_origin     ori: high-copy-number ColE1/pMB1/pBR322/pUC origin of replication
   5043..5858    +  CDS            KanR: aminoglycoside phosphotransferase; aph(3')-Ia; confers resistance to kanamycin in bacteria or G418 (Geneticin®) in eukaryotes
   5867..5924    -  promoter       AmpR promoter (fragment): bla
   5977..6405    -  rep_origin     f1 ori (sequence partly withheld): f1 bacteriophage origin of replication; arrow indicates direction of (+) strand synthesis
