[The description below was written by a language model from this plasmid's Addgene catalogue record and pLannotate feature annotations shown in this document.]
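Description:
POC1466 is a bacterial expression plasmid built on the Novagen pET30b backbone, carrying a truncated form of the M2.Eco31I DNA methylase (also called M2.Eco31I_2) from E. coli RFL31. The roughly 1.2 kb insert was cloned between the NdeI and HindIII sites and carries a C-terminal His6 tag for affinity purification. The automated annotation does not name the insert directly. Instead it labels parts of the open reading frame as fragments resembling the cytosine methylases MthTI and AplI, which reflects homology to the methyltransferase family rather than separate genes. A short histidine-tag fragment lies immediately downstream of the coding region, consistent with the recorded tag.

Expression follows the standard pET arrangement: a T7 promoter with an adjacent lac operator, the T7 gene 10 ribosome binding site, and a T7 terminator. The plasmid-borne lacI gene supplies repressor, so transcription by T7 RNA polymerase is held off until induced with IPTG in a suitable host. The plasmid replicates from a pBR322-type ColE1 origin accompanied by rop and the bom region. The catalogue lists it as high copy, although rop normally moderates copy number. Selection is by kanamycin resistance, and an f1 origin is also present. The small TcR and AmpR promoter fragments are backbone remnants, not functional markers.

The record describes the enzyme as a BsaI-associated "non-switchable" methylase. Eco31I is an isoschizomer of BsaI, and the construct belongs to work on using DNA methylases to block type IIS restriction enzyme cleavage at selected sites. The sequenced record (6,416 nt) closely matches the stated total size.
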