Addgene plasmid #213754: POC1466
Purpose: BsaI-associated non-switchable methylase
Depositing lab: Christopher A. O'Callaghan. Depositing organization: University of Oxford. Publication: DNA methylases for site-selective inhibition of type IIS restriction enzyme activity. Flores-Fernandez CN, Lin D, Robins K, O'Callaghan CA. Appl Microbiol Biotechnol. 2024 Jan 25;108(1):174. doi: 10.1007/s00253-024-13015-7. PubMed 38270650.
Backbone
  Vector backbone: pET30b
  Backbone manufacturer: Novagen
  Backbone size w/o insert (bp): 5421
  Total vector size (bp): 6420
  Vector type: Bacterial Expression
Growth in bacteria
  Bacterial resistance: Kanamycin, 50 μg/mL
  Growth temperature: 37°C
  Growth strain: DH5alpha
  Copy number: High Copy
Gene/Insert
  Gene/Insert name: Truncated non-switchable methylase M2.Eco31I (alt name: M2.Eco31I_2)
  Species: E. coli RFL31
  Insert size (bp): 1170
  GenBank ID: AF458982
  Promoter: T7
  Tag / fusion protein: His6-tag (C terminal on insert)
  Cloning method: Restriction Enzyme; 5′ cloning site NdeI (unknown if destroyed); 3′ cloning site HindIII (unknown if destroyed)
  Sequencing primers: 5′ CTAGCCATATGATTCCAAACCACAAGG; 3′ CTAGAAGCTTAAGCGACGGCTTAATGTTGC
Terms and licenses: Academic/Nonprofit Terms; Industry Terms: Not Available to Industry
How to cite: POC1466 was a gift from Christopher A. O'Callaghan (Addgene plasmid # 213754 ; http://n2t.net/addgene:213754 ; RRID:Addgene_213754)
